Addgene plasmid #105776: pKK-EGFP-TEV
Purpose: (Empty Backbone) Expression of your protein of interest in fusion with green fluorescent protein at the N-terminus (cleavable by TEV), (PMID: 8885998, 8805248). EGFP is not truly monomeric (PMID: 11988576, 22869113)
Depositing lab: Andrzej Dziembowski. Depositing organization: Polish Academy of Sciences, Institute of Biochemistry and Biophysics. Publication: Versatile approach for functional analysis of human proteins and efficient stable cell line generation using FLP-mediated recombination system. Szczesny RJ, Kowalska K, Klosowska-Kosicka K, Chlebowski A, Owczarek EP, Warkocki Z, Kulinski TM, Adamska D, Affek K, Jedroszkowiak A, Kotrys AV, Tomecki R, Krawczyk PS, Borowski LS, Dziembowski A. PLoS One. 2018 Mar 28;13(3):e0194887. doi: 10.1371/journal.pone.0194887. eCollection 2018. PubMed 29590189.
Backbone
  Vector backbone: pcDNA5/FRT/TO
  Backbone manufacturer: Invitrogen
  Vector type: Mammalian Expression ; Flp-In competent
  Selectable markers: Hygromycin
  Tag / fusion protein: EGFP-TEV (N terminal on backbone)
Growth in bacteria
  Bacterial resistance: Ampicillin, 100 μg/mL
  Growth temperature: 37°C
  Growth strain: DH5alpha
  Copy number: High Copy
Gene/Insert
  Gene/Insert name: None
  Tag / fusion protein: EGFP-TEV (N terminal on backbone)
Terms and licenses: Academic/Nonprofit Terms; Industry Terms: Not Available to Industry
Depositor comments: This vector is a member of the pKK vector family. Its cloning site was optimized for the SLIC approach, however, a traditional restriction and ligation based approach is also possible (see Szczesny RJ et al. for detailed protocols; bioRxiv, doi: https://doi.org/10.1101/160101) This vector is a derivate of the pcDNA5/FRT/TO plasmid (Invitrogen) and is suitable for stable cell line generation using the Flp-In system. Transcription of the gene of interest is driven by a tetracycline responsive CMV promoter. A given coding sequence can be cloned into all pKK vectors using just three universal PCR primers and a ligation-independent DNA cloning method. Enhanced green florescent protein (EGFP) is a mutant of wild-type GFP with humanized sequence and mutations (F64L, S65T) that improve its spectral properties (PMID: 8805248). EGFP is not truly monomeric in contrast to mEGFP (a property conferred by the A206K mutation, PMID: 11988576, PMID: 22869113).
How to cite: pKK-EGFP-TEV was a gift from Andrzej Dziembowski (Addgene plasmid # 105776 ; http://n2t.net/addgene:105776 ; RRID:Addgene_105776)
