[The description below was written by a language model from this plasmid's Addgene catalogue record and pLannotate feature annotations shown in this document.]
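Description:
pKK-EGFP-TEV is an empty mammalian expression backbone of about 5.9 kb derived from pcDNA5/FRT/TO. It belongs to the pKK vector family, which was designed for tagging proteins of interest and for building stable cell lines with the Flp-In system. In E. coli it is maintained at high copy from a ColE1/pUC-type origin and selected with ampicillin through the bla gene and its own promoter. Both the depositor sequence and the repository's sequencing result were annotated. They show the same set of features, offset by only ten bases, which indicates a slightly different start coordinate rather than a different construct.

The expression cassette uses the CMV immediate-early enhancer and promoter followed by two short tet operator matches (annotated as fragments of tet-regulated promoters). This arrangement gives the tetracycline-responsive CMV promoter described by the depositor, which is held off in cells expressing the Tet repressor and induced by tetracycline. Downstream lies the EGFP coding sequence, then a TEV protease recognition site, a cloning region and the bGH polyadenylation signal. A coding sequence inserted there is therefore expressed with an N-terminal EGFP tag that can be removed by TEV cleavage. No insert is present. The cloning site is optimised for ligation-independent SLIC cloning with universal primers shared across the family, although restriction-ligation cloning is also possible.

An FRT site sits directly upstream of a hygromycin resistance gene that has an SV40 poly(A) signal but no annotated promoter of its own. FLP-mediated integration into a genomic FRT site in a Flp-In host line is expected to activate this gene, allowing hygromycin selection of isogenic integrants. The depositor notes that EGFP carries the F64L and S65T mutations and is a weak dimer rather than truly monomeric, unlike the A206K variant mEGFP.
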