Features (pLannotate 1.2.2; 22 found; start..end, strand, type, name):
     28..80      -  misc_feature   bom (fragment): basis of mobility region from pBR322
    235..614     +  enhancer       CMV enhancer: human cytomegalovirus immediate early enhancer
    615..818     +  promoter       CMV promoter: human cytomegalovirus (CMV) immediate early promoter
    820..839     +  promoter       PLtetO-1 promoter (fragment): modified phage lambda PL promoter with tet operator sites (Lutz and Bujard, 1997)
    841..860     +  promoter       PLtetO-1 promoter (fragment): modified phage lambda PL promoter with tet operator sites (Lutz and Bujard, 1997)
    868..901     +  promoter       TRE3GV promoter (fragment): 3rd-generation Tet-responsive promoter that can be activated by binding of Tet-On® 3G, optimized for retroviral and lentiviral vectors
    990..1706    +  CDS            EGFP: EGFP is a basic (constitutively fluorescent) green fluorescent protein published in 1996, derived from Aequorea victoria. It is reported to be a rapidly-maturing weak dimer with moderate acid sensitivity.
   1713..1729    +  CDS            TEV site (fragment): tobacco etch virus (TEV) protease recognition and cleavage site
   1861..2085    +  polyA_signal   bGH poly(A) signal: bovine growth hormone polyadenylation signal
   2089..2110    +  promoter       SV40 promoter (fragment): SV40 enhancer and early promoter
   2131..2364    +  rep_origin     f1 ori (fragment) (sequence partly withheld): f1 bacteriophage origin of replication; arrow indicates direction of (+) strand synthesis
   2369..2416    +  protein_bind   FRT: FLP-mediated recombination occurs in the 8-bp core sequence TCTAGAAA (Turan and Bode, 2011). FLP recombinase from the Saccharomyces cerevisiae 2μ plasmid
   2424..3446    +  CDS            HygR: aminoglycoside phosphotransferase from E. coli; aph(4)-Ia; confers resistance to hygromycin
   3456..3581    +  CDS            ble (fragment): BLE_KLEPN - Experimental evidence at protein level: Swiss-Prot protein existence level 1. Binding protein with a strong affinity to the bleomycin family of antibiotics. Binds to CL990; an antimitotic-antibiotic compound. From Klebsiella pneumoniae.
   3576..3697    +  polyA_signal   SV40 poly(A) signal: SV40 polyadenylation signal
   3770..3786    -  protein_bind   lac operator: The lac repressor binds to the lac operator to inhibit transcription in E. coli. This inhibition can be relieved by adding lactose or isopropyl-β-D-thiogalactopyranoside (IPTG). lac repressor encoded by lacI
   3794..3824    -  promoter       lac promoter: promoter for the E. coli lac operon
   3839..3860    -  protein_bind   CAP binding site: CAP binding activates transcription in the presence of cAMP. E. coli catabolite activator protein
   3873..3965    -  CDS            lacI (fragment): lac repressor; lacI; The lac repressor binds to the lac operator to inhibit transcription in E. coli. This inhibition can be relieved by adding lactose or isopropyl-β-D-thiogalactopyranoside (IPTG).
   4148..4736    -  rep_origin     ori: high-copy-number ColE1/pMB1/pBR322/pUC origin of replication
   4907..5767    -  CDS            AmpR: β-lactamase; bla; confers resistance to ampicillin, carbenicillin, and related antibiotics
   5768..5872    -  promoter       AmpR promoter: bla
>Addgene plasmid #105776 | pKK-EGFP-TEV | depositor full sequence | sequence record 200332 | pKK-EGFP-TEV  sequence 5903 bps
GACGGATCGGGAGATCTCCCGATCCCCTATGGTGCACTCTCAGTACAATCTGCTCTGATGCCGCATAGTT
AAGCCAGTATCTGCTCCCTGCTTGTGTGTTGGAGGTCGCTGAGTAGTGCGCGAGCAAAATTTAAGCTACA
ACAAGGCAAGGCTTGACCGACAATTGCATGAAGAATCTGCTTAGGGTTAGGCGTTTTGCGCTGCTTCGCG
ATGTACGGGCCAGATATACGCGTTGACATTGATTATTGACTAGTTATTAATAGTAATCAATTACGGGGTC
ATTAGTTCATAGCCCATATATGGAGTTCCGCGTTACATAACTTACGGTAAATGGCCCGCCTGGCTGACCG
CCCAACGACCCCCGCCCATTGACGTCAATAATGACGTATGTTCCCATAGTAACGCCAATAGGGACTTTCC
ATTGACGTCAATGGGTGGAGTATTTACGGTAAACTGCCCACTTGGCAGTACATCAAGTGTATCATATGCC
AAGTACGCCCCCTATTGACGTCAATGACGGTAAATGGCCCGCCTGGCATTATGCCCAGTACATGACCTTA
TGGGACTTTCCTACTTGGCAGTACATCTACGTATTAGTCATCGCTATTACCATGGTGATGCGGTTTTGGC
AGTACATCAATGGGCGTGGATAGCGGTTTGACTCACGGGGATTTCCAAGTCTCCACCCCATTGACGTCAA
TGGGAGTTTGTTTTGGCACCAAAATCAACGGGACTTTCCAAAATGTCGTAACAACTCCGCCCCATTGACG
CAAATGGGCGGTAGGCGTGTACGGTGGGAGGTCTATATAAGCAGAGCTCTCCCTATCAGTGATAGAGATC
TCCCTATCAGTGATAGAGATCGTCGACGAGCTCGTTTAGTGAACCGTCAGATCGCCTGGAGACGCCATCC
ACGCTGTTTTGACCTCCATAGAAGACACCGGGACCGATCCAGCCTCCGGACTCTAGCGTTTAAACTTAAG
CTTGGTACCATGGTGAGCAAGGGCGAGGAGCTGTTCACCGGGGTGGTGCCCATCCTGGTCGAGCTGGACG
GCGACGTAAACGGCCACAAGTTCAGCGTGTCCGGCGAGGGCGAGGGCGATGCCACCTACGGCAAGCTGAC
CCTGAAGTTCATCTGCACCACCGGCAAGCTGCCCGTGCCCTGGCCCACCCTCGTGACCACCCTGACCTAC
GGCGTGCAGTGCTTCAGCCGCTACCCCGACCACATGAAGCAGCACGACTTCTTCAAGTCCGCCATGCCCG
AAGGCTACGTCCAGGAGCGCACCATCTTCTTCAAGGACGACGGCAACTACAAGACCCGCGCCGAGGTGAA
GTTCGAGGGCGACACCCTGGTGAACCGCATCGAGCTGAAGGGCATCGACTTCAAGGAGGACGGCAACATC
CTGGGGCACAAGCTGGAGTACAACTACAACAGCCACAACGTCTATATCATGGCCGACAAGCAGAAGAACG
GCATCAAGGTGAACTTCAAGATCCGCCACAACATCGAGGACGGCAGCGTGCAGCTCGCCGACCACTACCA
GCAGAACACCCCCATCGGCGACGGCCCCGTGCTGCTGCCCGACAACCACTACCTGAGCACCCAGTCCGCC
CTGAGCAAAGACCCCAACGAGAAGCGCGATCACATGGTCCTGCTGGAGTTCGTGACCGCCGCCGGGATCA
CTCTCGGCATGGACGAGCTGTACAAGGGATCCGAAAACCTGTACTTCCAAGGAACCGGTGGTCACCTGTA
CAATCGATCCTGCAGGAGCTAGCGAGAATTTGTATTTTCAGGGTGATATCCAGCACAGTGGCGGCCGCTC
GAGTCTAGAGGGCCCGTTTAAACCCGCTGATCAGCCTCGACTGTGCCTTCTAGTTGCCAGCCATCTGTTG
TTTGCCCCTCCCCCGTGCCTTCCTTGACCCTGGAAGGTGCCACTCCCACTGTCCTTTCCTAATAAAATGA
GGAAATTGCATCGCATTGTCTGAGTAGGTGTCATTCTATTCTGGGGGGTGGGGTGGGGCAGGACAGCAAG
GGGGAGGATTGGGAAGACAATAGCAGGCATGCTGGGGATGCGGTGGGCTCTATGGCTTCTGAGGCGGAAA
GAACCAGCTGGGGCTCTAGGGGGTATCCCC
[124 nt withheld, positions 2131-2254]
C
[91 nt withheld, positions 2256-2346]
AGGGTGATGGTTCACGTACCTAGAAGTTCCTATTCCGAAGTTCCTATTCTCTAGAAAGTATAGGAACTTC
CTTGGCCAAAAAGCCTGAACTCACCGCGACGTCTGTCGAGAAGTTTCTGATCGAAAAGTTCGACAGCGTC
TCCGACCTGATGCAGCTCTCGGAGGGCGAAGAATCTCGTGCTTTCAGCTTCGATGTAGGAGGGCGTGGAT
ATGTCCTGCGGGTAAATAGCTGCGCCGATGGTTTCTACAAAGATCGTTATGTTTATCGGCACTTTGCATC
GGCCGCGCTCCCGATTCCGGAAGTGCTTGACATTGGGGAATTCAGCGAGAGCCTGACCTATTGCATCTCC
CGCCGTGCACAGGGTGTCACGTTGCAAGACCTGCCTGAAACCGAACTGCCCGCTGTTCTGCAGCCGGTCG
CGGAGGCCATGGATGCGATCGCTGCGGCCGATCTTAGCCAGACGAGCGGGTTCGGCCCATTCGGACCGCA
AGGAATCGGTCAATACACTACATGGCGTGATTTCATATGCGCGATTGCTGATCCCCATGTGTATCACTGG
CAAACTGTGATGGACGACACCGTCAGTGCGTCCGTCGCGCAGGCTCTCGATGAGCTGATGCTTTGGGCCG
AGGACTGCCCCGAAGTCCGGCACCTCGTGCACGCGGATTTCGGCTCCAACAATGTCCTGACGGACAATGG
CCGCATAACAGCGGTCATTGACTGGAGCGAGGCGATGTTCGGGGATTCCCAATACGAGGTCGCCAACATC
TTCTTCTGGAGGCCGTGGTTGGCTTGTATGGAGCAGCAGACGCGCTACTTCGAGCGGAGGCATCCGGAGC
TTGCAGGATCGCCGCGGCTCCGGGCGTATATGCTCCGCATTGGTCTTGACCAACTCTATCAGAGCTTGGT
TGACGGCAATTTCGATGATGCAGCTTGGGCGCAGGGTCGATGCGACGCAATCGTCCGATCCGGAGCCGGG
ACTGTCGGGCGTACACAAATCGCCCGCAGAAGCGCGGCCGTCTGGACCGATGGCTGTGTAGAAGTACTCG
CCGATAGTGGAAACCGACGCCCCAGCACTCGTCCGAGGGCAAAGGAATAGCACGTACTACGAGATTTCGA
TTCCACCGCCGCCTTCTATGAAAGGTTGGGCTTCGGAATCGTTTTCCGGGACGCCGGCTGGATGATCCTC
CAGCGCGGGGATCTCATGCTGGAGTTCTTCGCCCACCCCAACTTGTTTATTGCAGCTTATAATGGTTACA
AATAAAGCAATAGCATCACAAATTTCACAAATAAAGCATTTTTTTCACTGCATTCTAGTTGTGGTTTGTC
CAAACTCATCAATGTATCTTATCATGTCTGTATACCGTCGACCTCTAGCTAGAGCTTGGCGTAATCATGG
TCATAGCTGTTTCCTGTGTGAAATTGTTATCCGCTCACAATTCCACACAACATACGAGCCGGAAGCATAA
AGTGTAAAGCCTGGGGTGCCTAATGAGTGAGCTAACTCACATTAATTGCGTTGCGCTCACTGCCCGCTTT
CCAGTCGGGAAACCTGTCGTGCCAGCTGCATTAATGAATCGGCCAACGCGCGGGGAGAGGCGGTTTGCGT
ATTGGGCGCTCTTCCGCTTCCTCGCTCACTGACTCGCTGCGCTCGGTCGTTCGGCTGCGGCGAGCGGTAT
CAGCTCACTCAAAGGCGGTAATACGGTTATCCACAGAATCAGGGGATAACGCAGGAAAGAACATGTGAGC
AAAAGGCCAGCAAAAGGCCAGGAACCGTAAAAAGGCCGCGTTGCTGGCGTTTTTCCATAGGCTCCGCCCC
CCTGACGAGCATCACAAAAATCGACGCTCAAGTCAGAGGTGGCGAAACCCGACAGGACTATAAAGATACC
AGGCGTTTCCCCCTGGAAGCTCCCTCGTGCGCTCTCCTGTTCCGACCCTGCCGCTTACCGGATACCTGTC
CGCCTTTCTCCCTTCGGGAAGCGTGGCGCTTTCTCATAGCTCACGCTGTAGGTATCTCAGTTCGGTGTAG
GTCGTTCGCTCCAAGCTGGGCTGTGTGCACGAACCCCCCGTTCAGCCCGACCGCTGCGCCTTATCCGGTA
ACTATCGTCTTGAGTCCAACCCGGTAAGACACGACTTATCGCCACTGGCAGCAGCCACTGGTAACAGGAT
TAGCAGAGCGAGGTATGTAGGCGGTGCTACAGAGTTCTTGAAGTGGTGGCCTAACTACGGCTACACTAGA
AGAACAGTATTTGGTATCTGCGCTCTGCTGAAGCCAGTTACCTTCGGAAAAAGAGTTGGTAGCTCTTGAT
CCGGCAAACAAACCACCGCTGGTAGCGGTGGTTTTTTTGTTTGCAAGCAGCAGATTACGCGCAGAAAAAA
AGGATCTCAAGAAGATCCTTTGATCTTTTCTACGGGGTCTGACGCTCAGTGGAACGAAAACTCACGTTAA
GGGATTTTGGTCATGAGATTATCAAAAAGGATCTTCACCTAGATCCTTTTAAATTAAAAATGAAGTTTTA
AATCAATCTAAAGTATATATGAGTAAACTTGGTCTGACAGTTACCAATGCTTAATCAGTGAGGCACCTAT
CTCAGCGATCTGTCTATTTCGTTCATCCATAGTTGCCTGACTCCCCGTCGTGTAGATAACTACGATACGG
GAGGGCTTACCATCTGGCCCCAGTGCTGCAATGATACCGCGAGACCCACGCTCACCGGCTCCAGATTTAT
CAGCAATAAACCAGCCAGCCGGAAGGGCCGAGCGCAGAAGTGGTCCTGCAACTTTATCCGCCTCCATCCA
GTCTATTAATTGTTGCCGGGAAGCTAGAGTAAGTAGTTCGCCAGTTAATAGTTTGCGCAACGTTGTTGCC
ATTGCTACAGGCATCGTGGTGTCACGCTCGTCGTTTGGTATGGCTTCATTCAGCTCCGGTTCCCAACGAT
CAAGGCGAGTTACATGATCCCCCATGTTGTGCAAAAAAGCGGTTAGCTCCTTCGGTCCTCCGATCGTTGT
CAGAAGTAAGTTGGCCGCAGTGTTATCACTCATGGTTATGGCAGCACTGCATAATTCTCTTACTGTCATG
CCATCCGTAAGATGCTTTTCTGTGACTGGTGAGTACTCAACCAAGTCATTCTGAGAATAGTGTATGCGGC
GACCGAGTTGCTCTTGCCCGGCGTCAATACGGGATAATACCGCGCCACATAGCAGAACTTTAAAAGTGCT
CATCATTGGAAAACGTTCTTCGGGGCGAAAACTCTCAAGGATCTTACCGCTGTTGAGATCCAGTTCGATG
TAACCCACTCGTGCACCCAACTGATCTTCAGCATCTTTTACTTTCACCAGCGTTTCTGGGTGAGCAAAAA
CAGGAAGGCAAAATGCCGCAAAAAAGGGAATAAGGGCGACACGGAAATGTTGAATACTCATACTCTTCCT
TTTTCAATATTATTGAAGCATTTATCAGGGTTATTGTCTCATGAGCGGATACATATTTGAATGTATTTAG
AAAAATAAACAAATAGGGGTTCCGCGCACATTTCCCCGAAAAGTGCCACCTGACGTC
