Features (pLannotate 1.2.2; 22 found; start..end, strand, type, name):
     18..70      -  misc_feature   bom (fragment): basis of mobility region from pBR322
    225..604     +  enhancer       CMV enhancer: human cytomegalovirus immediate early enhancer
    605..808     +  promoter       CMV promoter: human cytomegalovirus (CMV) immediate early promoter
    810..829     +  promoter       PLtetO-1 promoter (fragment): modified phage lambda PL promoter with tet operator sites (Lutz and Bujard, 1997)
    831..850     +  promoter       PLtetO-1 promoter (fragment): modified phage lambda PL promoter with tet operator sites (Lutz and Bujard, 1997)
    858..891     +  promoter       TRE3GV promoter (fragment): 3rd-generation Tet-responsive promoter that can be activated by binding of Tet-On® 3G, optimized for retroviral and lentiviral vectors
    980..1696    +  CDS            EGFP: EGFP is a basic (constitutively fluorescent) green fluorescent protein published in 1996, derived from Aequorea victoria. It is reported to be a rapidly-maturing weak dimer with moderate acid sensitivity.
   1703..1719    +  CDS            TEV site (fragment): tobacco etch virus (TEV) protease recognition and cleavage site
   1851..2075    +  polyA_signal   bGH poly(A) signal: bovine growth hormone polyadenylation signal
   2079..2100    +  promoter       SV40 promoter (fragment): SV40 enhancer and early promoter
   2121..2354    +  rep_origin     f1 ori (fragment) (sequence partly withheld): f1 bacteriophage origin of replication; arrow indicates direction of (+) strand synthesis
   2359..2406    +  protein_bind   FRT: FLP-mediated recombination occurs in the 8-bp core sequence TCTAGAAA (Turan and Bode, 2011). FLP recombinase from the Saccharomyces cerevisiae 2μ plasmid
   2414..3436    +  CDS            HygR: aminoglycoside phosphotransferase from E. coli; aph(4)-Ia; confers resistance to hygromycin
   3446..3571    +  CDS            ble (fragment): BLE_KLEPN - Experimental evidence at protein level: Swiss-Prot protein existence level 1. Binding protein with a strong affinity to the bleomycin family of antibiotics. Binds to CL990; an antimitotic-antibiotic compound. From Klebsiella pneumoniae.
   3566..3687    +  polyA_signal   SV40 poly(A) signal: SV40 polyadenylation signal
   3760..3776    -  protein_bind   lac operator: The lac repressor binds to the lac operator to inhibit transcription in E. coli. This inhibition can be relieved by adding lactose or isopropyl-β-D-thiogalactopyranoside (IPTG). lac repressor encoded by lacI
   3784..3814    -  promoter       lac promoter: promoter for the E. coli lac operon
   3829..3850    -  protein_bind   CAP binding site: CAP binding activates transcription in the presence of cAMP. E. coli catabolite activator protein
   3863..3955    -  CDS            lacI (fragment): lac repressor; lacI; The lac repressor binds to the lac operator to inhibit transcription in E. coli. This inhibition can be relieved by adding lactose or isopropyl-β-D-thiogalactopyranoside (IPTG).
   4138..4726    -  rep_origin     ori: high-copy-number ColE1/pMB1/pBR322/pUC origin of replication
   4897..5757    -  CDS            AmpR: β-lactamase; bla; confers resistance to ampicillin, carbenicillin, and related antibiotics
   5758..5862    -  promoter       AmpR promoter: bla
>Addgene plasmid #105776 | pKK-EGFP-TEV | addgene full sequence | sequence record 203365 | Addgene NGS Result
GAGATCTCCCGATCCCCTATGGTGCACTCTCAGTACAATCTGCTCTGATGCCGCATAGTTAAGCCAGTAT
CTGCTCCCTGCTTGTGTGTTGGAGGTCGCTGAGTAGTGCGCGAGCAAAATTTAAGCTACAACAAGGCAAG
GCTTGACCGACAATTGCATGAAGAATCTGCTTAGGGTTAGGCGTTTTGCGCTGCTTCGCGATGTACGGGC
CAGATATACGCGTTGACATTGATTATTGACTAGTTATTAATAGTAATCAATTACGGGGTCATTAGTTCAT
AGCCCATATATGGAGTTCCGCGTTACATAACTTACGGTAAATGGCCCGCCTGGCTGACCGCCCAACGACC
CCCGCCCATTGACGTCAATAATGACGTATGTTCCCATAGTAACGCCAATAGGGACTTTCCATTGACGTCA
ATGGGTGGAGTATTTACGGTAAACTGCCCACTTGGCAGTACATCAAGTGTATCATATGCCAAGTACGCCC
CCTATTGACGTCAATGACGGTAAATGGCCCGCCTGGCATTATGCCCAGTACATGACCTTATGGGACTTTC
CTACTTGGCAGTACATCTACGTATTAGTCATCGCTATTACCATGGTGATGCGGTTTTGGCAGTACATCAA
TGGGCGTGGATAGCGGTTTGACTCACGGGGATTTCCAAGTCTCCACCCCATTGACGTCAATGGGAGTTTG
TTTTGGCACCAAAATCAACGGGACTTTCCAAAATGTCGTAACAACTCCGCCCCATTGACGCAAATGGGCG
GTAGGCGTGTACGGTGGGAGGTCTATATAAGCAGAGCTCTCCCTATCAGTGATAGAGATCTCCCTATCAG
TGATAGAGATCGTCGACGAGCTCGTTTAGTGAACCGTCAGATCGCCTGGAGACGCCATCCACGCTGTTTT
GACCTCCATAGAAGACACCGGGACCGATCCAGCCTCCGGACTCTGGCGTTTAAACTTAAGCTTGGTACCA
TGGTGAGCAAGGGCGAGGAGCTGTTCACCGGGGTGGTGCCCATCCTGGTCGAGCTGGACGGCGACGTAAA
CGGCCACAAGTTCAGCGTGTCCGGCGAGGGCGAGGGCGATGCCACCTACGGCAAGCTGACCCTGAAGTTC
ATCTGCACCACCGGCAAGCTGCCCGTGCCCTGGCCCACCCTCGTGACCACCCTGACCTACGGCGTGCAGT
GCTTCAGCCGCTACCCCGACCACATGAAGCAGCACGACTTCTTCAAGTCCGCCATGCCCGAAGGCTACGT
CCAGGAGCGCACCATCTTCTTCAAGGACGACGGCAACTACAAGACCCGCGCCGAGGTGAAGTTCGAGGGC
GACACCCTGGTGAACCGCATCGAGCTGAAGGGCATCGACTTCAAGGAGGACGGCAACATCCTGGGGCACA
AGCTGGAGTACAACTACAACAGCCACAACGTCTATATCATGGCCGACAAGCAGAAGAACGGCATCAAGGT
GAACTTCAAGATCCGCCACAACATCGAGGACGGCAGCGTGCAGCTCGCCGACCACTACCAGCAGAACACC
CCCATCGGCGACGGCCCCGTGCTGCTGCCCGACAACCACTACCTGAGCACCCAGTCCGCCCTGAGCAAAG
ACCCCAACGAGAAGCGCGATCACATGGTCCTGCTGGAGTTCGTGACCGCCGCCGGGATCACTCTCGGCAT
GGACGAGCTGTACAAGGGATCCGAAAACCTGTACTTCCAAGGAACCGGTGGTCACCTGTACAATCGATCC
TGCAGGAGCTAGCGAGAATTTGTATTTTCAGGGTGATATCCAGCACAGTGGCGGCCGCTCGAGTCTAGAG
GGCCCGTTTAAACCCGCTGATCAGCCTCGACTGTGCCTTCTAGTTGCCAGCCATCTGTTGTTTGCCCCTC
CCCCGTGCCTTCCTTGACCCTGGAAGGTGCCACTCCCACTGTCCTTTCCTAATAAAATGAGGAAATTGCA
TCGCATTGTCTGAGTAGGTGTCATTCTATTCTGGGGGGTGGGGTGGGGCAGGACAGCAAGGGGGAGGATT
GGGAAGACAATAGCAGGCATGCTGGGGATGCGGTGGGCTCTATGGCTTCTGAGGCGGAAAGAACCAGCTG
GGGCTCTAGGGGGTATCCCC
[124 nt withheld, positions 2121-2244]
C
[91 nt withheld, positions 2246-2336]
AGGGTGATGGTTCACGTACCTAGAAGTTCCTATTCCGAAGTTCCTATTCTCTAGAAAGTATAGGAACTTC
CTTGGCCAAAAAGCCTGAACTCACCGCGACGTCTGTCGAGAAGTTTCTGATCGAAAAGTTCGACAGCGTC
TCCGACCTGATGCAGCTCTCGGAGGGCGAAGAATCTCGTGCTTTCAGCTTCGATGTAGGAGGGCGTGGAT
ATGTCCTGCGGGTAAATAGCTGCGCCGATGGTTTCTACAAAGATCGTTATGTTTATCGGCACTTTGCATC
GGCCGCGCTCCCGATTCCGGAAGTGCTTGACATTGGGGAATTCAGCGAGAGCCTGACCTATTGCATCTCC
CGCCGTGCACAGGGTGTCACGTTGCAAGACCTGCCTGAAACCGAACTGCCCGCTGTTCTGCAGCCGGTCG
CGGAGGCCATGGATGCGATCGCTGCGGCCGATCTTAGCCAGACGAGCGGGTTCGGCCCATTCGGACCGCA
AGGAATCGGTCAATACACTACATGGCGTGATTTCATATGCGCGATTGCTGATCCCCATGTGTATCACTGG
CAAACTGTGATGGACGACACCGTCAGTGCGTCCGTCGCGCAGGCTCTCGATGAGCTGATGCTTTGGGCCG
AGGACTGCCCCGAAGTCCGGCACCTCGTGCACGCGGATTTCGGCTCCAACAATGTCCTGACGGACAATGG
CCGCATAACAGCGGTCATTGACTGGAGCGAGGCGATGTTCGGGGATTCCCAATACGAGGTCGCCAACATC
TTCTTCTGGAGGCCGTGGTTGGCTTGTATGGAGCAGCAGACGCGCTACTTCGAGCGGAGGCATCCGGAGC
TTGCAGGATCGCCGCGGCTCCGGGCGTATATGCTCCGCATTGGTCTTGACCAACTCTATCAGAGCTTGGT
TGACGGCAATTTCGATGATGCAGCTTGGGCGCAGGGTCGATGCGACGCAATCGTCCGATCCGGAGCCGGG
ACTGTCGGGCGTACACAAATCGCCCGCAGAAGCGCGGCCGTCTGGACCGATGGCTGTGTAGAAGTACTCG
CCGATAGTGGAAACCGACGCCCCAGCACTCGTCCGAGGGCAAAGGAATAGCACGTACTACGAGATTTCGA
TTCCACCGCCGCCTTCTATGAAAGGTTGGGCTTCGGAATCGTTTTCCGGGACGCCGGCTGGATGATCCTC
CAGCGCGGGGATCTCATGCTGGAGTTCTTCGCCCACCCCAACTTGTTTATTGCAGCTTATAATGGTTACA
AATAAAGCAATAGCATCACAAATTTCACAAATAAAGCATTTTTTTCACTGCATTCTAGTTGTGGTTTGTC
CAAACTCATCAATGTATCTTATCATGTCTGTATACCGTCGACCTCTAGCTAGAGCTTGGCGTAATCATGG
TCATAGCTGTTTCCTGTGTGAAATTGTTATCCGCTCACAATTCCACACAACATACGAGCCGGAAGCATAA
AGTGTAAAGCCTGGGGTGCCTAATGAGTGAGCTAACTCACATTAATTGCGTTGCGCTCACTGCCCGCTTT
CCAGTCGGGAAACCTGTCGTGCCAGCTGCATTAATGAATCGGCCAACGCGCGGGGAGAGGCGGTTTGCGT
ATTGGGCGCTCTTCCGCTTCCTCGCTCACTGACTCGCTGCGCTCGGTCGTTCGGCTGCGGCGAGCGGTAT
CAGCTCACTCAAAGGCGGTAATACGGTTATCCACAGAATCAGGGGATAACGCAGGAAAGAACATGTGAGC
AAAAGGCCAGCAAAAGGCCAGGAACCGTAAAAAGGCCGCGTTGCTGGCGTTTTTCCATAGGCTCCGCCCC
CCTGACGAGCATCACAAAAATCGACGCTCAAGTCAGAGGTGGCGAAACCCGACAGGACTATAAAGATACC
AGGCGTTTCCCCCTGGAAGCTCCCTCGTGCGCTCTCCTGTTCCGACCCTGCCGCTTACCGGATACCTGTC
CGCCTTTCTCCCTTCGGGAAGCGTGGCGCTTTCTCATAGCTCACGCTGTAGGTATCTCAGTTCGGTGTAG
GTCGTTCGCTCCAAGCTGGGCTGTGTGCACGAACCCCCCGTTCAGCCCGACCGCTGCGCCTTATCCGGTA
ACTATCGTCTTGAGTCCAACCCGGTAAGACACGACTTATCGCCACTGGCAGCAGCCACTGGTAACAGGAT
TAGCAGAGCGAGGTATGTAGGCGGTGCTACAGAGTTCTTGAAGTGGTGGCCTAACTACGGCTACACTAGA
AGAACAGTATTTGGTATCTGCGCTCTGCTGAAGCCAGTTACCTTCGGAAAAAGAGTTGGTAGCTCTTGAT
CCGGCAAACAAACCACCGCTGGTAGCGGTGGTTTTTTTGTTTGCAAGCAGCAGATTACGCGCAGAAAAAA
AGGATCTCAAGAAGATCCTTTGATCTTTTCTACGGGGTCTGACGCTCAGTGGAACGAAAACTCACGTTAA
GGGATTTTGGTCATGAGATTATCAAAAAGGATCTTCACCTAGATCCTTTTAAATTAAAAATGAAGTTTTA
AATCAATCTAAAGTATATATGAGTAAACTTGGTCTGACAGTTACCAATGCTTAATCAGTGAGGCACCTAT
CTCAGCGATCTGTCTATTTCGTTCATCCATAGTTGCCTGACTCCCCGTCGTGTAGATAACTACGATACGG
GAGGGCTTACCATCTGGCCCCAGTGCTGCAATGATACCGCGAGACCCACGCTCACCGGCTCCAGATTTAT
CAGCAATAAACCAGCCAGCCGGAAGGGCCGAGCGCAGAAGTGGTCCTGCAACTTTATCCGCCTCCATCCA
GTCTATTAATTGTTGCCGGGAAGCTAGAGTAAGTAGTTCGCCAGTTAATAGTTTGCGCAACGTTGTTGCC
ATTGCTACAGGCATCGTGGTGTCACGCTCGTCGTTTGGTATGGCTTCATTCAGCTCCGGTTCCCAACGAT
CAAGGCGAGTTACATGATCCCCCATGTTGTGCAAAAAAGCGGTTAGCTCCTTCGGTCCTCCGATCGTTGT
CAGAAGTAAGTTGGCCGCAGTGTTATCACTCATGGTTATGGCAGCACTGCATAATTCTCTTACTGTCATG
CCATCCGTAAGATGCTTTTCTGTGACTGGTGAGTACTCAACCAAGTCATTCTGAGAATAGTGTATGCGGC
GACCGAGTTGCTCTTGCCCGGCGTCAATACGGGATAATACCGCGCCACATAGCAGAACTTTAAAAGTGCT
CATCATTGGAAAACGTTCTTCGGGGCGAAAACTCTCAAGGATCTTACCGCTGTTGAGATCCAGTTCGATG
TAACCCACTCGTGCACCCAACTGATCTTCAGCATCTTTTACTTTCACCAGCGTTTCTGGGTGAGCAAAAA
CAGGAAGGCAAAATGCCGCAAAAAAGGGAATAAGGGCGACACGGAAATGTTGAATACTCATACTCTTCCT
TTTTCAATATTATTGAAGCATTTATCAGGGTTATTGTCTCATGAGCGGATACATATTTGAATGTATTTAG
AAAAATAAACAAATAGGGGTTCCGCGCACATTTCCCCGAAAAGTGCCACCTGACGTCGACGGATCGG
